>Addgene plasmid #226404 | pEGFPC1 MOSPD1 | addgene full sequence | sequence record 446870 | Addgene NGS Result
TATTAATAGTAATCAATTACGGGGTCATTAGTTCATAGCCCATATATGGAGTTCCGCGTTACATAACTTA
CGGTAAATGGCCCGCCTGGCTGACCGCCCAACGACCCCCGCCCATTGACGTCAATAATGACGTATGTTCC
CATAGTAACGCCAATAGGGACTTTCCATTGACGTCAATGGGTGGAGTATTTACGGTAAACTGCCCACTTG
GCAGTACATCAAGTGTATCATATGCCAAGTACGCCCCCTATTGACGTCAATGACGGTAAATGGCCCGCCT
GGCATTATGCCCAGTACATGACCTTATGGGACTTTCCTACTTGGCAGTACATCTACGTATTAGTCATCGC
TATTACCATGGTGATGCGGTTTTGGCAGTACATCAATGGGCGTGGATAGCGGTTTGACTCACGGGGATTT
CCAAGTCTCCACCCCATTGACGTCAATGGGAGTTTGTTTTGGCACCAAAATCAACGGGACTTTCCAAAAT
GTCGTAACAACTCCGCCCCATTGACGCAAATGGGCGGTAGGCGTGTACGGTGGGAGGTCTATATAAGCAG
AGCTGGTTTAGTGAACCGTCAGATCCGCTAGCGCTACCGGTCGCCACCATGGTGAGCAAGGGCGAGGAGC
TGTTCACCGGGGTGGTGCCCATCCTGGTCGAGCTGGACGGCGACGTAAACGGCCACAAGTTCAGCGTGTC
CGGCGAGGGCGAGGGCGATGCCACCTACGGCAAGCTGACCCTGAAGTTCATCTGCACCACCGGCAAGCTG
CCCGTGCCCTGGCCCACCCTCGTGACCACCCTGACCTACGGCGTGCAGTGCTTCAGCCGCTACCCCGACC
ACATGAAGCAGCACGACTTCTTCAAGTCCGCCATGCCCGAAGGCTACGTCCAGGAGCGCACCATCTTCTT
CAAGGACGACGGCAACTACAAGACCCGCGCCGAGGTGAAGTTCGAGGGCGACACCCTGGTGAACCGCATC
GAGCTGAAGGGCATCGACTTCAAGGAGGACGGCAACATCCTGGGGCACAAGCTGGAGTACAACTACAACA
GCCACAACGTCTATATCATGGCCGACAAGCAGAAGAACGGCATCAAGGTGAACTTCAAGATCCGCCACAA
CATCGAGGACGGCAGCGTGCAGCTCGCCGACCACTACCAGCAGAACACCCCCATCGGCGACGGCCCCGTG
CTGCTGCCCGACAACCACTACCTGAGCACCCAGTCCGCCCTGAGCAAAGACCCCAACGAGAAGCGCGATC
ACATGGTCCTGCTGGAGTTCGTGACCGCCGCCGGGATCACTCTCGGCATGGACGAGCTGTACAAGTCCGG
ACTCAGATCTCGAGCTCAAGCTTCGAATTGTCATCAACAAAAAAGACAACCAGAGTTAGTGGAAGGAAAT
CTTCCTGTTTTCGTGTTCCCCACGGAGCTCATATTTTATGCAGATGATCAGTCAACACATAAGCAAGTGT
TGACACTGTACAATCCCTATGAGTTTGCCTTAAAGTTCAAAGTTTTGTGTACTACTCCAAATAAGTATGT
TGTCGTTGATGCTGCAGGTGCAGTAAAGCCTCAGTGTTGTGTGGATATTGTGATTCGTCATCGAGATGTT
CGATCCTGTCACTATGGTGTAATAGACAAATTCCGTCTCCAAGTTTCCGAGCAAAGCCAAAGGAAGGCTT
TGGGAAGAAAAGAGGTTGTTGCTACTCTTCTCCCATCAGCAAAAGAACAACAAAAGGAAGAAGAGGAAAA
AAGATTAAAGGAACATTTAACTGAAAGTTTATTTTTTGAGCAGTCGTTTCAACCAGAAAACAGAGCTGTA
TCCTCAGGACCTAGTTTACTAACTGTCTTCCTGGGAGTGGTGTGCATTGCAGCCCTGATGCTGCCTACAC
TGGGGGATGTGGAATCGCTGGTGCCTCTCTACCTCCACTTAAGTGTGAATCAAAAATTAGTGGCTGCTTA
TATCTTAGGTCTTATCACAATGGCCATACTTAGAACATGAGGATCCACCGGATCTAGATAACTGATCATA
ATCAGCCATACCACATTTGTAGAGGTTTTACTTGCTTTAAAAAACCTCCCACACCTCCCCCTGAACCTGA
AACATAAAATGAATGCAATTGTTGTTGTTAACTTGTTTATTGCAGCTTATAATGGTTACAAATAAAGCAA
TAGCATCACAAATTTCACAAATAAAGCATTTTTTTCACTGCATTCTAGTTGTGGTTTGTCCAAACTCATC
AATGTATCTTAACGCGTAAATTGTAAGCGTTAATATTTTGTTAAAATTCGCGTTAAATTTTTGTTAAATC
AGCTCATTTTTTAACCAATAGGCCGAAATCGGCAAAATCCCTTATAAATCAAAAGAATAGACCGAGATAG
GGT
[37 nt withheld, positions 2384-2420]
AAAGAACGTGGACTCCAACGTCAAAGG
[49 nt withheld, positions 2448-2496]
T
[91 nt withheld, positions 2498-2588]
G
[124 nt withheld, positions 2590-2713]
CAGGTGGCACTTTTCGGGGAAATGTGCGCGGAACCCCTATTTGTTTATTTTTCTAAATACATTCAAATAT
GTATCCGCTCATGAGACAATAACCCTGATAAATGCTTCAATAATATTGAAAAAGGAAGAGTCCTGAGGCG
GAAAGAACCAGCTGTGGAATGTGTGTCAGTTAGGGTGTGGAAAGTCCCCAGGCTCCCCAGCAGGCAGAAG
TATGCAAAGCATGCATCTCAATTAGTCAGCAACCAGGTGTGGAAAGTCCCCAGGCTCCCCAGCAGGCAGA
AGTATGCAAAGCATGCATCTCAATTAGTCAGCAACCATAGTCCCGCCCCTAACTCCGCCCATCCCGCCCC
TAACTCCGCCCAGTTCCGCCCATTCTCCGCCCCATGGCTGACTAATTTTTTTTATTTATGCAGAGGCCGA
GGCCGCCTCGGCCTCTGAGCTATTCCAGAAGTAGTGAGGAGGCTTTTTTGGAGGCCTAGGCTTTTGCAAA
GATCGATCAAGAGACAGGATGAGGATCGTTTCGCATGATTGAACAAGATGGATTGCACGCAGGTTCTCCG
GCCGCTTGGGTGGAGAGGCTATTCGGCTATGACTGGGCACAACAGACAATCGGCTGCTCTGATGCCGCCG
TGTTCCGGCTGTCAGCGCAGGGGCGCCCGGTTCTTTTTGTCAAGACCGACCTGTCCGGTGCCCTGAATGA
ACTGCAAGACGAGGCAGCGCGGCTATCGTGGCTGGCCACGACGGGCGTTCCTTGCGCAGCTGTGCTCGAC
GTTGTCACTGAAGCGGGAAGGGACTGGCTGCTATTGGGCGAAGTGCCGGGGCAGGATCTCCTGTCATCTC
ACCTTGCTCCTGCCGAGAAAGTATCCATCATGGCTGATGCAATGCGGCGGCTGCATACGCTTGATCCGGC
TACCTGCCCATTCGACCACCAAGCGAAACATCGCATCGAGCGAGCACGTACTCGGATGGAAGCCGGTCTT
GTCGATCAGGATGATCTGGACGAAGAGCATCAGGGGCTCGCGCCAGCCGAACTGTTCGCCAGGCTCAAGG
CGAGCATGCCCGACGGCGAGGATCTCGTCGTGACCCATGGCGATGCCTGCTTGCCGAATATCATGGTGGA
AAATGGCCGCTTTTCTGGATTCATCGACTGTGGCCGGCTGGGTGTGGCGGACCGCTATCAGGACATAGCG
TTGGCTACCCGTGATATTGCTGAAGAGCTTGGCGGCGAATGGGCTGACCGCTTCCTCGTGCTTTACGGTA
TCGCCGCTCCCGATTCGCAGCGCATCGCCTTCTATCGCCTTCTTGACGAGTTCTTCTGAGCGGGACTCTG
GGGTTCGAAATGACCGACCAAGCGACGCCCAACCTGCCATCACGAGATTTCGATTCCACCGCCGCCTTCT
ATGAAAGGTTGGGCTTCGGAATCGTTTTCCGGGACGCCGGCTGGATGATCCTCCAGCGCGGGGATCTCAT
GCTGGAGTTCTTCGCCCACCCTAGGGGGAGGCTAACTGAAACACGGAAGGAGACAATACCGGAAGGAACC
CGCGCTATGACGGCAATAAAAAGACAGAATAAAACGCACGGTGTTGGGTCGTTTGTTCATAAACGCGGGG
TTCGGTCCCAGGGCTGGCACTCTGTCGATACCCCACCGAGACCCCATTGGGGCCAATACGCCCGCGTTTC
TTCCTTTTCCCCACCCCACCCCCCAAGTTCGGGTGAAGGCCCAGGGCTCGCAGCCAACGTCGGGGCGGCA
GGCCCTGCCATAGCCTCAGGTTACTCATATATACTTTAGATTGATTTAAAACTTCATTTTTAATTTAAAA
GGATCTAGGTGAAGATCCTTTTTGATAATCTCATGACCAAAATCCCTTAACGTGAGTTTTCGTTCCACTG
AGCGTCAGACCCCGTAGAAAAGATCAAAGGATCTTCTTGAGATCCTTTTTTTCTGCGCGTAATCTGCTGC
TTGCAAACAAAAAAACCACCGCTACCAGCGGTGGTTTGTTTGCCGGATCAAGAGCTACCAACTCTTTTTC
CGAAGGTAACTGGCTTCAGCAGAGCGCAGATACCAAATACTGTTCTTCTAGTGTAGCCGTAGTTAGGCCA
CCACTTCAAGAACTCTGTAGCACCGCCTACATACCTCGCTCTGCTAATCCTGTTACCAGTGGCTGCTGCC
AGTGGCGATAAGTCGTGTCTTACCGGGTTGGACTCAAGACGATAGTTACCGGATAAGGCGCAGCGGTCGG
GCTGAACGGGGGGTTCGTGCACACAGCCCAGCTTGGAGCGAACGACCTACACCGAACTGAGATACCTACA
GCGTGAGCTATGAGAAAGCGCCACGCTTCCCGAAGGGAGAAAGGCGGACAGGTATCCGGTAAGCGGCAGG
GTCGGAACAGGAGAGCGCACGAGGGAGCTTCCAGGGGGAAACGCCTGGTATCTTTATAGTCCTGTCGGGT
TTCGCCACCTCTGACTTGAGCGTCGATTTTTGTGATGCTCGTCAGGGGGGCGGAGCCTATGGAAAAACGC
CAGCAACGCGGCCTTTTTACGGTTCCTGGCCTTTTGCTGGCCTTTTGCTCACATGTTCTTTCCTGCGTTA
TCCCCTGATTCTGTGGATAACCGTATTACCGCCATGCATTAGT
Features (pLannotate 1.2.2; 15 found; start..end, strand, type, name):
     57..360     +  enhancer       CMV enhancer: human cytomegalovirus immediate early enhancer
    361..564     +  promoter       CMV promoter: human cytomegalovirus (CMV) immediate early promoter
    609..1325    +  CDS            EGFP: EGFP is a basic (constitutively fluorescent) green fluorescent protein published in 1996, derived from Aequorea victoria. It is reported to be a rapidly-maturing weak dimer with moderate acid sensitivity.
   1326..1359    +  misc_feature   MCS (fragment): multiple cloning site
   1362..1997    +  CDS            MOSPD1: MSPD1_HUMAN - Experimental evidence at protein level: Swiss-Prot protein existence level 1. Plays a role in differentiation and/or proliferation of mesenchymal stem cells. Proposed to be involved in epithelial-to- mesenchymal transition (EMT). However, another study suggests that it is not required for EMT or stem cell self-renewal and acts during later stages of differentiation. From Homo sapiens (Human).
   2023..2107    +  CDS            large T antigen (fragment): large T antigen from SV40 (simian virus 40)
   2130..2251    +  polyA_signal   SV40 poly(A) signal: SV40 polyadenylation signal
   2285..2713    -  rep_origin     f1 ori (sequence partly withheld): f1 bacteriophage origin of replication; arrow indicates direction of (+) strand synthesis
   2740..2844    +  promoter       AmpR promoter: bla
   2846..3203    +  promoter       SV40 promoter: SV40 enhancer and early promoter
   3238..4032    +  CDS            NeoR/KanR: aminoglycoside phosphotransferase from Tn5; aph(3')-II (or nptII); confers resistance to neomycin, kanamycin, and G418 (Geneticin®)
   4053..4205    +  CDS            ble (fragment): BLE_KLEPN - Experimental evidence at protein level: Swiss-Prot protein existence level 1. Binding protein with a strong affinity to the bleomycin family of antibiotics. Binds to CL990; an antimitotic-antibiotic compound. From Klebsiella pneumoniae.
   4264..4311    +  polyA_signal   HSV TK poly(A) signal: herpes simplex virus thymidine kinase polyadenylation signal (Cole and Stacy, 1985)
   4402..4418    -  polyA_signal   bGH poly(A) signal (fragment): bovine growth hormone polyadenylation signal
   4640..5228    +  rep_origin     ori: high-copy-number ColE1/pMB1/pBR322/pUC origin of replication
