[The description below was written by a language model from this plasmid's Addgene catalogue record and pLannotate feature annotations shown in this document.]
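Description:
pEGFPC1 MOSPD1 is a mammalian expression plasmid of about 5.3 kb, built on the Clontech pEGFPC1 backbone, that produces human MOSPD1 as a fusion protein with EGFP at its N terminus. The human cytomegalovirus immediate early enhancer and promoter drive the EGFP coding sequence. This is followed by a short remnant of the multiple cloning site that acts as a linker and then by the MOSPD1 open reading frame, an insert of roughly 640 bp. The insert was placed between EcoRI and BamHI sites, and the EcoRI site was lost during cloning. An SV40 polyadenylation signal terminates the transcript. The short "large T antigen" fragment annotated just upstream of that signal most likely reflects the SV40-derived sequence in this region rather than a functional coding element.

The plasmid is propagated in E. coli through a high-copy ColE1/pUC-type origin and is selected with kanamycin. It carries one NeoR/KanR gene (the Tn5 aminoglycoside phosphotransferase), which sits behind both a bacterial bla promoter and the SV40 enhancer/early promoter and ends with an HSV TK polyadenylation signal. This arrangement lets the same marker confer kanamycin resistance in bacteria and G418 resistance in mammalian cells, so stable lines can be selected. An f1 origin is also present and allows production of single-stranded DNA. The small ble and bGH poly(A) fragments in the annotation appear to be vestigial or incidental matches.

The construct is intended for transient or stable expression of fluorescently labelled MOSPD1, so that the protein can be visualised in mammalian cells. The associated publication covers imaging methods for cholesterol distribution in mammalian cells.
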