Addgene plasmid #226404: pEGFPC1 MOSPD1
Purpose: Expression of human MOSPD1 fused to EGFP in mammalian cells
Depositing lab: Catherine Tomasetto. Depositing organization: Institut de Genetique et de Biologie Moleculaire et Cellulaire (IGBMC). Publication: Methods for Visualizing and Quantifying Cholesterol Distribution in Mammalian Cells Using Filipin and D4 Probes. Eichler J, Huver S, Knorr CJ, Wendling C, Kobayashi T, Tomasetto C, Alpy F. Methods Mol Biol. 2025;2888:101-118. doi: 10.1007/978-1-0716-4318-1_8. PubMed 39699727.
Backbone
  Vector backbone: pEGFPC1
  Backbone manufacturer: Clontech
  Backbone size w/o insert (bp): 4731
  Total vector size (bp): 5346
  Vector type: Mammalian Expression
  Selectable markers: Neomycin (select with G418)
Growth in bacteria
  Bacterial resistance: Kanamycin, 50 μg/mL
  Growth temperature: 37°C
  Growth strain: DH5alpha
  Copy number: High Copy
Gene/Insert
  Gene/Insert name: MOSPD1
  Species: H. sapiens (human)
  Insert size (bp): 642
  Entrez Gene: MOSPD1 (a.k.a. DJ473B4)
  Tag / fusion protein: EGFP (N terminal on backbone)
  Cloning method: Restriction Enzyme; 5′ cloning site EcoRI (destroyed during cloning); 3′ cloning site BamHI (not destroyed)
  Sequencing primers: 5′ CMV
Terms and licenses: Academic/Nonprofit Terms; Industry Terms: Not Available to Industry
How to cite: pEGFPC1 MOSPD1 was a gift from Catherine Tomasetto (Addgene plasmid # 226404 ; http://n2t.net/addgene:226404 ; RRID:Addgene_226404)
